Addgene plasmid #78260: psiCHECK2-let-7 WT
Purpose: psiCHECK2 dual luciferase reporter harboring a fully complementary let-7 target element, cloned into the XhoI/NotI restriction sites, the 3'UTR of the Renilla Luciferase gene
Depositing lab: Joanne Weidhaas. Depositing organization: University of California, Los Angeles (UCLA). Publication: miR-34 activity is modulated through 5'-end phosphorylation in response to DNA damage. Salzman DW, Nakamura K, Nallur S, Dookwah MT, Metheetrairut C, Slack FJ, Weidhaas JB. Nat Commun. 2016 Mar 21;7:10954. doi: 10.1038/ncomms10954. PubMed 26996824.
Backbone
  Vector backbone: psiCHECK-2
  Backbone manufacturer: Promega
  Backbone size w/o insert (bp): 6273
  Total vector size (bp): 6302
  Vector type: Mammalian Expression, Luciferase ; microRNA activity
Growth in bacteria
  Bacterial resistance: Ampicillin, 100 μg/mL
  Growth temperature: 37°C
  Growth strain: DH5alpha
  Copy number: High Copy
Gene/Insert
  Gene/Insert name: fully complimentary let-7 target site
  Species: Synthetic
  Insert size (bp): 29
  Cloning method: Restriction Enzyme; 5′ cloning site XhoI (not destroyed); 3′ cloning site NotI (not destroyed)
  Sequencing primers: 5′ CGTGCTGAAGAACGAGCAGT; 3′ CAAACCCCCGCCTCCACGG
Terms and licenses: Academic/Nonprofit Terms; Industry Terms: Not Available to Industry
How to cite: psiCHECK2-let-7 WT was a gift from Joanne Weidhaas (Addgene plasmid # 78260 ; http://n2t.net/addgene:78260 ; RRID:Addgene_78260)
