[The description below was written by a language model from this plasmid's Addgene catalogue record and pLannotate feature annotations shown in this document.]
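Description:
psiCHECK2-let-7 WT is a mammalian dual-luciferase reporter built on the Promega psiCHECK-2 backbone and designed to measure let-7 microRNA activity. It is propagated in E. coli as a high-copy plasmid through a ColE1/pUC-type origin and is selected with ampicillin via a β-lactamase gene driven by its own bla promoter.

The plasmid carries two independent luciferase expression units. In the first, the SV40 enhancer/early promoter followed by a chimeric β-globin/immunoglobulin intron drives human codon-optimized Renilla luciferase (hRluc). A T7 promoter sits just upstream of the coding sequence, allowing in vitro transcription, and the unit ends in a synthetic poly(A) signal. According to the catalogue entry, a short synthetic 29 bp element fully complementary to let-7 was cloned between the XhoI and NotI sites, both retained, which places it in the 3′UTR of the Renilla transcript. The automated annotation does not call this insert as a feature, but the gap between the end of hRluc and the synthetic poly(A) signal matches the described location. The second unit uses the HSV thymidine kinase promoter to express firefly luciferase (luc+), terminated by an SV40 poly(A) region.

Because the target site is perfectly complementary, active let-7 loaded into the silencing complex should repress the Renilla mRNA, lowering Renilla signal. Firefly luciferase from the same plasmid serves as an internal control for transfection efficiency and cell number, so microRNA activity is read out as the Renilla-to-firefly ratio. The assembled sequence record (6,271 nt) is slightly shorter than the listed total size of 6,302 bp; the record does not explain this difference.
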