Features (pLannotate 1.2.2; 12 found; start..end, strand, type, name):
     62..419     +  promoter       SV40 promoter: SV40 enhancer and early promoter
    489..621     +  intron         chimeric intron: chimera between introns from human β-globin and immunoglobulin heavy chain genes
    666..684     +  promoter       T7 promoter: promoter for bacteriophage T7 RNA polymerase
    694..1629    +  CDS            hRluc: Renilla luciferase human codon-optimized
   1686..1734    +  polyA_signal   poly(A) signal: synthetic polyadenylation signal
   1743..2494    +  promoter       HSV TK promoter: herpes simplex virus thymidine kinase promoter
   2530..4182    +  CDS            luciferase: firefly luciferase; luc+; enhanced luc+ version of the luciferase gene AAS38485.1 42718124.0
   4226..4347    -  polyA_signal   SV40 poly(A) signal: SV40 polyadenylation signal
   4370..4438    -  CDS            large T antigen (fragment): large T antigen from SV40 (simian virus 40)
   4480..4584    +  promoter       AmpR promoter: bla
   4585..5445    +  CDS            AmpR: β-lactamase; bla; confers resistance to ampicillin, carbenicillin, and related antibiotics
   5616..6204    +  rep_origin     ori: high-copy-number ColE1/pMB1/pBR322/pUC origin of replication
>Addgene plasmid #78260 | psiCHECK2-let-7 WT | addgene full sequence | sequence record 149453 | Addgene Assembled Sequence
AGATCTGCGCAGCACCATGGCCTGAAATAACCTCTGAAAGAGGAACTTGGTTAGGTACCTTCTGAGGCGG
AAAGAACCAGCTGTGGAATGTGTGTCAGTTAGGGTGTGGAAAGTCCCCAGGCTCCCCAGCAGGCAGAAGT
ATGCAAAGCATGCATCTCAATTAGTCAGCAACCAGGTGTGGAAAGTCCCCAGGCTCCCCAGCAGGCAGAA
GTATGCAAAGCATGCATCTCAATTAGTCAGCAACCATAGTCCCGCCCCTAACTCCGCCCATCCCGCCCCT
AACTCCGCCCAGTTCCGCCCATTCTCCGCCCCATGGCTGACTAATTTTTTTTATTTATGCAGAGGCCGAG
GCCGCCTCGGCCTCTGAGCTATTCCAGAAGTAGTGAGGAGGCTTTTTTGGAGGCCTAGGCTTTTGCAAAA
AGCTTGATTCTTCTGACACAACAGTCTCGAACTTAAGCTGCAGAAGTTGGTCGTGAGGCACTGGGCAGGT
AAGTATCAAGGTTACAAGACAGGTTTAAGGAGACCAATAGAAACTGGGCTTGTCGAGACAGAGAAGACTC
TTGCGTTTCTGATAGGCACCTATTGGTCTTACTGACATCCACTTTGCCTTTCTCTCCACAGGTGTCCACT
CCCAGTTCAATTACAGCTCTTAAGGCTAGAGTACTTAATACGACTCACTATAGGCTAGCCACCATGGCTT
CCAAGGTGTACGACCCCGAGCAACGCAAACGCATGATCACTGGGCCTCAGTGGTGGGCTCGCTGCAAGCA
AATGAACGTGCTGGACTCCTTCATCAACTACTATGATTCCGAGAAGCACGCCGAGAACGCCGTGATTTTT
CTGCATGGTAACGCTGCCTCCAGCTACCTGTGGAGGCACGTCGTGCCTCACATCGAGCCCGTGGCTAGAT
GCATCATCCCTGATCTGATCGGAATGGGTAAGTCCGGCAAGAGCGGGAATGGCTCATATCGCCTCCTGGA
TCACTACAAGTACCTCACCGCTTGGTTCGAGCTGCTGAACCTTCCAAAGAAAATCATCTTTGTGGGCCAC
GACTGGGGGGCTTGTCTGGCCTTTCACTACTCCTACGAGCACCAAGACAAGATCAAGGCCATCGTCCATG
CTGAGAGTGTCGTGGACGTGATCGAGTCCTGGGACGAGTGGCCTGACATCGAGGAGGATATCGCCCTGAT
CAAGAGCGAAGAGGGCGAGAAAATGGTGCTTGAGAATAACTTCTTCGTCGAGACCATGCTCCCAAGCAAG
ATCATGCGGAAACTGGAGCCTGAGGAGTTCGCTGCCTACCTGGAGCCATTCAAGGAGAAGGGCGAGGTTA
GACGGCCTACCCTCTCCTGGCCTCGCGAGATCCCTCTCGTTAAGGGAGGCAAGCCCGACGTCGTCCAGAT
TGTCCGCAACTACAACGCCTACCTTCGGGCCAGCGACGATCTGCCTAAGATGTTCATCGAGTCCGACCCT
GGGTTCTTTTCCAACGCTATTGTCGAGGGAGCTAAGAAGTTCCCTAACACCGAGTTCGTGAAGGTGAAGG
GCCTCCACTTCAGCCAGGAGGACGCTCCAGATGAAATGGGTAAGTACATCAAGAGCTTCGTGGAGCGCGT
GCTGAAGAACGAGCAGTAATTCTAGGCGATCGCTCGAGAACTATACAACCTACTACCTCAGCGGCCGCTG
GCCGCAATAAAATATCTTTATTTTCATTACATCTGTGTGTTGGTTTTTTGTGTGAGGATCTAAATGAGTC
TTCGGACCTCGCGGGGGCCGCTTAAGCGGTGGTTAGGGTTTGTCTGACGCGGGGGGAGGGGGAAGGAACG
AAACACTCTCATTCGGAGGCGGCTCGGGGTTTGGTCTTGGTGGCCACGGGCACGCAGAAGAGCGCCGCGA
TCCTCTTAAGCACCCCCCCGCCCTCCGTGGAGGCGGGGGTTTGGTCGGCGGGTGGTAACTGGCGGGCCGC
TGACTCGGGCGGGTCGCGCGCCCCAGAGTGTGACCTTTTCGGTCTGCTCGCAGACCCCCGGGCGGCGCCG
CCGCGGCGGCGACGGGCTCGCTGGGTCCTAGGCTCCATGGGGACCGTATACGTGGACAGGCTCTGGAGCA
TCCGCACGACTGCGGTGATATTACCGGAGACCTTCTGCGGGACGAGCCGGGTCACGCGGCTGACGCGGAG
CGTCCGTTGGGCGACAAACACCAGGACGGGGCACAGGTACACTATCTTGTCACCCGGAGGCGCGAGGGAC
TGCAGGAGCTTCAGGGAGTGGCGCAGCTGCTTCATCCCCGTGGCCCGTTGCTCGCGTTTGCTGGCGGTGT
CCCCGGAAGAAATATATTTGCATGTCTTTAGTTCTATGATGACACAAACCCCGCCCAGCGTCTTGTCATT
GGCGAATTCGAACACGCAGATGCAGTCGGGGCGGCGCGGTCCCAGGTCCACTTCGCATATTAAGGTGACG
CGTGTGGCCTCGAACACCGAGCGACCCTGCAGCGACCCGCTTAAAAGCTTGGCATTCCGGTACTGTTGGT
AAAGCCACCATGGCCGATGCTAAGAACATTAAGAAGGGCCCTGCTCCCTTCTACCCTCTGGAGGATGGCA
CCGCTGGCGAGCAGCTGCACAAGGCCATGAAGAGGTATGCCCTGGTGCCTGGCACCATTGCCTTCACCGA
TGCCCACATTGAGGTGGACATCACCTATGCCGAGTACTTCGAGATGTCTGTGCGCCTGGCCGAGGCCATG
AAGAGGTACGGCCTGAACACCAACCACCGCATCGTGGTGTGCTCTGAGAACTCTCTGCAGTTCTTCATGC
CAGTGCTGGGCGCCCTGTTCATCGGAGTGGCCGTGGCCCCTGCTAACGACATTTACAACGAGCGCGAGCT
GCTGAACAGCATGGGCATTTCTCAGCCTACCGTGGTGTTCGTGTCTAAGAAGGGCCTGCAGAAGATCCTG
AACGTGCAGAAGAAGCTGCCTATCATCCAGAAGATCATCATCATGGACTCTAAGACCGACTACCAGGGCT
TCCAGAGCATGTACACATTCGTGACATCTCATCTGCCTCCTGGCTTCAACGAGTACGACTTCGTGCCAGA
GTCTTTCGACAGGGACAAAACCATTGCCCTGATCATGAACAGCTCTGGGTCTACCGGCCTGCCTAAGGGC
GTGGCCCTGCCTCATCGCACCGCCTGTGTGCGCTTCTCTCACGCCCGCGACCCTATTTTCGGCAACCAGA
TCATCCCCGACACCGCTATTCTGAGCGTGGTGCCATTCCACCACGGCTTCGGCATGTTCACCACCCTGGG
CTACCTGATTTGCGGCTTTCGGGTGGTGCTGATGTACCGCTTCGAGGAGGAGCTGTTCCTGCGCAGCCTG
CAAGACTACAAAATTCAGTCTGCCCTGCTGGTGCCAACCCTGTTCAGCTTCTTCGCTAAGAGCACCCTGA
TCGACAAGTACGACCTGTCTAACCTGCACGAGATTGCCTCTGGCGGCGCCCCACTGTCTAAGGAGGTGGG
CGAAGCCGTGGCCAAGCGCTTTCATCTGCCAGGCATCCGCCAGGGCTACGGCCTGACCGAGACAACCAGC
GCCATTCTGATTACCCCAGAGGGCGACGACAAGCCTGGCGCCGTGGGCAAGGTGGTGCCATTCTTCGAGG
CCAAGGTGGTGGACCTGGACACCGGCAAGACCCTGGGAGTGAACCAGCGCGGCGAGCTGTGTGTGCGCGG
CCCTATGATTATGTCCGGCTACGTGAATAACCCTGAGGCCACAAACGCCCTGATCGACAAGGACGGCTGG
CTGCACTCTGGCGACATTGCCTACTGGGACGAGGACGAGCACTTCTTCATCGTGGACCGCCTGAAGTCTC
TGATCAAGTACAAGGGCTACCAGGTGGCCCCAGCCGAGCTGGAGTCTATCCTGCTGCAGCACCCTAACAT
TTTCGACGCCGGAGTGGCCGGCCTGCCCGACGACGATGCCGGCGAGCTGCCTGCCGCCGTCGTCGTGCTG
GAACACGGCAAGACCATGACCGAGAAGGAGATCGTGGACTATGTGGCCAGCCAGGTGACAACCGCCAAGA
AGCTGCGCGGCGGAGTGGTGTTCGTGGACGAGGTGCCCAAGGGCCTGACCGGCAAGCTGGACGCCCGCAA
GATCCGCGAGATCCTGATCAAGGCTAAGAAAGGCGGCAAGATCGCCGTGTAATAATTCTAGAGTCGGGGC
GGCCGGCCGCTTCGAGCAGACATGATAAGATACATTGATGAGTTTGGACAAACCACAACTAGAATGCAGT
GAAAAAAATGCTTTATTTGTGAAATTTGTGATGCTATTGCTTTATTTGTAACCATTATAAGCTGCAATAA
ACAAGTTAACAACAACAATTGCATTCATTTTATGTTTCAGGTTCAGGGGGAGGTGTGGGAGGTTTTTTAA
AGCAAGTAAAACCTCTACAAATGTGGTAAAATCGATAAGGATCCAGGTGGCACTTTTCGGGGAAATGTGC
GCGGAACCCCTATTTGTTTATTTTTCTAAATACATTCAAATATGTATCCGCTCATGAGACAATAACCCTG
ATAAATGCTTCAATAATATTGAAAAAGGAAGAGTATGAGTATTCAACATTTCCGTGTCGCCCTTATTCCC
TTTTTTGCGGCATTTTGCCTTCCTGTTTTTGCTCACCCAGAAACGCTGGTGAAAGTAAAAGATGCTGAAG
ATCAGTTGGGTGCACGAGTGGGTTACATCGAACTGGATCTCAACAGCGGTAAGATCCTTGAGAGTTTTCG
CCCCGAAGAACGTTTTCCAATGATGAGCACTTTTAAAGTTCTGCTATGTGGCGCGGTATTATCCCGTATT
GACGCCGGGCAAGAGCAACTCGGTCGCCGCATACACTATTCTCAGAATGACTTGGTTGAGTACTCACCAG
TCACAGAAAAGCATCTTACGGATGGCATGACAGTAAGAGAATTATGCAGTGCTGCCATAACCATGAGTGA
TAACACTGCGGCCAACTTACTTCTGACAACGATCGGAGGACCGAAGGAGCTAACCGCTTTTTTGCACAAC
ATGGGGGATCATGTAACTCGCCTTGATCGTTGGGAACCGGAGCTGAATGAAGCCATACCAAACGACGAGC
GTGACACCACGATGCCTGTAGCAATGGCAACAACGTTGCGCAAACTATTAACTGGCGAACTACTTACTCT
AGCTTCCCGGCAACAATTAATAGACTGGATGGAGGCGGATAAAGTTGCAGGACCACTTCTGCGCTCGGCC
CTTCCGGCTGGCTGGTTTATTGCTGATAAATCTGGAGCCGGTGAGCGTGGGTCTCGCGGTATCATTGCAG
CACTGGGGCCAGATGGTAAGCCCTCCCGTATCGTAGTTATCTACACGACGGGGAGTCAGGCAACTATGGA
TGAACGAAATAGACAGATCGCTGAGATAGGTGCCTCACTGATTAAGCATTGGTAACTGTCAGACCAAGTT
TACTCATATATACTTTAGATTGATTTAAAACTTCATTTTTAATTTAAAAGGATCTAGGTGAAGATCCTTT
TTGATAATCTCATGACCAAAATCCCTTAACGTGAGTTTTCGTTCCACTGAGCGTCAGACCCCGTAGAAAA
GATCAAAGGATCTTCTTGAGATCCTTTTTTTCTGCGCGTAATCTGCTGCTTGCAAACAAAAAAACCACCG
CTACCAGCGGTGGTTTGTTTGCCGGATCAAGAGCTACCAACTCTTTTTCCGAAGGTAACTGGCTTCAGCA
GAGCGCAGATACCAAATACTGTTCTTCTAGTGTAGCCGTAGTTAGGCCACCACTTCAAGAACTCTGTAGC
ACCGCCTACATACCTCGCTCTGCTAATCCTGTTACCAGTGGCTGCTGCCAGTGGCGATAAGTCGTGTCTT
ACCGGGTTGGACTCAAGACGATAGTTACCGGATAAGGCGCAGCGGTCGGGCTGAACGGGGGGTTCGTGCA
CACAGCCCAGCTTGGAGCGAACGACCTACACCGAACTGAGATACCTACAGCGTGAGCTATGAGAAAGCGC
CACGCTTCCCGAAGGGAGAAAGGCGGACAGGTATCCGGTAAGCGGCAGGGTCGGAACAGGAGAGCGCACG
AGGGAGCTTCCAGGGGGAAACGCCTGGTATCTTTATAGTCCTGTCGGGTTTCGCCACCTCTGACTTGAGC
GTCGATTTTTGTGATGCTCGTCAGGGGGGCGGAGCCTATGGAAAAACGCCAGCAACGCGGCCTTTTTACG
GTTCCTGGCCTTTTGCTGGCCTTTTGCTCACATGGCTCGAC
