>Addgene plasmid #78260 | psiCHECK2-let-7 WT | addgene partial sequence | sequence record 149451 | psiCHECK2-F 5'-GTCCGCAACTACAACGCCTACCTT-3'
ATGTTCATCGAGTCCGACCCTGGGTTCTTTTCCAACGCTATTGTCGAGGGAGCTAAGAAGTTCCCTAACA
CCGAGTTCGTGAAGGTGAAGGGCCTCCACTTCAGCCAGGAGGACGCTCCAGATGAAATGGGTAAGTACAT
CAAGAGCTTCGTGGAGCGCGTGCTGAAGAACGAGCAGTAATTCTAGGCGATCGCTCGAGAACTATACAAC
CTACTACCTCAGCGGCCGCTGGCCGCAATAAAATATCTTTATTTTCATTACATCTGTGTGTTGGTTTTTT
GTGTGAGGATCTAAATGAGTCTTCGGACCTCGCGGGGGCCGCTTAAGCGGTGGTTAGGGTTTGTCTGACG
CGGGGGGAGGGGGAAGGAACGAAACACTCTCATTCGGAGGCGGCTCGGGGTTTGGTCTTGGTGGCCACGG
GCACGCAGAAGAGCGCCGCGATCCTCTTAAGCACCCCCCCGCCCTCCGTGGAGGCGGGGGTTTGGTCGGC
GGGTGGTAACTGGCGGGCCGCTGACTCGGGCGGGTCGCGCGCCCCAGAGTGTGACCTTTTCGGTCTGCTC
GCAGACCCCCGGGCGGCGCCGCCGCGGCGGCGACGGGCTCGCTGGGTCCTAGGCTCCATGGGGACCGTAT
ACGTGGACAGGCTCTGGAGCATCCGCACGACTGCGGTGATATTACCGGAGACCTTCTGCGGGACGAGCCG
GGTCACGCGGCTGACGCGGAGCGTCCGTTGGGCGACAAACACCAGGACGGGGCACAGGTACACTATCTTG
TCACCCGGAGGCGCGAGGGACTGCAGGAGCTTCAGGGAGTGGCGCAGCTGCTTCATCCCCGTGGCCCGTT
GCTCGCGTTTGCTGGCGGTGTCCCCGGAAGAAATATATTTGCATGTCTTTAGTTCTATGATGACACAAAC
CCCGCCCAGCGTCTTGTCATTGGCGAATTCGAACACGCAGATGCAGTCGGGGCGGCGCGGTCCCAGGTCC
ACTTCGCATATTAAGGTGACGCGTGTGGCCTCGAACACCGAGCGACCCTGCAGCGACCCGCTTAAAAGCT
TGGCATTCCGGTACTGTTGGTAAAGCCACCATGGCCGATGCTA
