>Addgene plasmid #78260 | psiCHECK2-let-7 WT | addgene partial sequence | sequence record 149452 | EBV-rev 5'-GTGGTTTGTCCAAACTCATC-3'
GGCCGGCCGCCCCGACTCTAGAATTATTACACGGCGATCTTGCCGCCTTTCTTAGCCTTGATCAGGATCT
CGCGGATCTTGCGGGCGTCCAGCTTGCCGGTCAGGCCCTTGGGCACCTCGTCCACGAACACCACTCCGCC
GCGCAGCTTCTTGGCGGTTGTCACCTGGCTGGCCACATAGTCCACGATCTCCTTCTCGGTCATGGTCTTG
CCGTGTTCCAGCACGACGACGGCGGCAGGCAGCTCGCCGGCATCGTCGTCGGGCAGGCCGGCCACTCCGG
CGTCGAAAATGTTAGGGTGCTGCAGCAGGATAGACTCCAGCTCGGCTGGGGCCACCTGGTAGCCCTTGTA
CTTGATCAGAGACTTCAGGCGGTCCACGATGAAGAAGTGCTCGTCCTCGTCCCAGTAGGCAATGTCGCCA
GAGTGCAGCCAGCCGTCCTTGTCGATCAGGGCGTTTGTGGCCTCAGGGTTATTCACGTAGCCGGACATAA
TCATAGGGCCGCGCACACACAGCTCGCCGCGCTGGTTCACTCCCAGGGTCTTGCCGGTGTCCAGGTCCAC
CACCTTGGCCTCGAAGAATGGCACCACCTTGCCCACGGCGCCAGGCTTGTCGTCGCCCTCTGGGGTAATC
AGAATGGCGCTGGTTGTCTCGGTCAGGCCGTAGCCCTGGCGGATGCCTGGCAGATGAAAGCGCTTGGCCA
CGGCTTCGCCCACCTCCTTAGACAGTGGGGCGCCGCCAGAGGCAATCTCGTGCAGGTTAGACAGGTCGTA
CTTGTCGATCAGGGTGCTCTTAGCGAAGAAGCTGAACAGGGTTGGCACCAGCAGGGCAGACTGAATTTTG
TAGTCTTGCAGGCTGCGCAGGAACAGCTCCTCCTCGAAGCGGTACATCAGCACCACCCGAAAGCCGCAAA
TCAGGTAGCCCAGGGTGGTGAACATGCCGAAGCCGTGGTGGAATGGCACCACGCTCAGAATAGCGGTGTC
GGGGATGATCTGGTTGCCGAAAATAGG
